Addgene plasmid #229805: mouse Capping Protein Alpha2 EGFP
Purpose: Mamalian expression
Depositing lab: John Cooper. Depositing organization: Washington University in Saint Louis.
Backbone
  Vector backbone: pEGFP-C1
  Vector type: Mammalian Expression
Growth in bacteria
  Bacterial resistance: Kanamycin, 50 μg/mL
  Growth temperature: 37°C
  Growth strain: DH5alpha
  Copy number: High Copy
Gene/Insert
  Gene/Insert name: mouse capping protein Alpha2 EGFP fusion cDNA
  Species: M. musculus (mouse)
Terms and licenses: Academic/Nonprofit Terms; Industry Terms: Not Available to Industry
Depositor comments: pBJ 722, Dororthy Schafer, insert sight Kpn1-Xho1
How to cite: mouse Capping Protein Alpha2 EGFP was a gift from John Cooper (Addgene plasmid # 229805 ; http://n2t.net/addgene:229805 ; RRID:Addgene_229805)
