[The description below was written by a language model from this plasmid's Addgene catalogue record and pLannotate feature annotations shown in this document.]
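Description:
Mouse Capping Protein Alpha2 EGFP is a mammalian expression plasmid built on the pEGFP-C1 backbone, about 5.6 kb in the sequenced record, that produces the alpha2 subunit of mouse F-actin capping protein (Capza2) fused to EGFP. The plasmid replicates in E. coli from a high-copy ColE1/pUC-type origin and also carries an f1 phage origin. Selection relies on a single Tn5 NeoR/KanR (aminoglycoside phosphotransferase) gene placed behind tandem bacterial (bla-type) and SV40 early promoters and ended by the HSV TK polyadenylation signal. This gives kanamycin resistance in bacteria and can support G418 selection in transfected mammalian cells. The short large T antigen, ble and bGH poly(A) annotations are fragment matches within backbone sequence rather than functional elements.

The expression cassette is driven by the human CMV immediate early enhancer and promoter. EGFP comes first, followed by a short remnant of the multiple cloning site that acts as a linker, then the Capza2 coding sequence, so the fluorescent protein sits at the N-terminus of the capping protein subunit, as expected for a C1-type vector. The SV40 polyadenylation signal terminates the transcript. Depositor notes indicate the cDNA was inserted between the KpnI and XhoI sites of the polylinker.

Capping protein binds the fast-growing barbed ends of actin filaments in a calcium-independent manner and blocks subunit exchange without severing filaments. The record gives the purpose only as mammalian expression. A constitutively expressed fluorescent fusion of this kind is suited to visualising the localisation and dynamics of the alpha2 subunit in cultured cells.
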