Features (pLannotate 1.2.2; 16 found; start..end, strand, type, name):
      1..589     +  rep_origin     ori: high-copy-number ColE1/pMB1/pBR322/pUC origin of replication
    764..1067    +  enhancer       CMV enhancer: human cytomegalovirus immediate early enhancer
   1068..1271    +  promoter       CMV promoter: human cytomegalovirus (CMV) immediate early promoter
   1316..2032    +  CDS            EGFP: EGFP is a basic (constitutively fluorescent) green fluorescent protein published in 1996, derived from Aequorea victoria. It is reported to be a rapidly-maturing weak dimer with moderate acid sensitivity.
   2033..2053    +  misc_feature   MCS (fragment): multiple cloning site
   2054..2911    +  CDS            Capza2: CAZA2_MOUSE - Also known as Cappa2. Experimental evidence at protein level: Swiss-Prot protein existence level 1. F-actin-capping proteins bind in a Ca(2+)-independent manner to the fast growing ends of actin filaments (barbed end) thereby blocking the exchange of subunits at these ends. Unlike other capping proteins (such as gelsolin and severin), these proteins do not sever actin filaments. From Mus musculus (Mouse).
   2915..2940    +  misc_feature   MCS (fragment): multiple cloning site
   2952..3036    +  CDS            large T antigen (fragment): large T antigen from SV40 (simian virus 40)
   3059..3180    +  polyA_signal   SV40 poly(A) signal: SV40 polyadenylation signal
   3214..3642    -  rep_origin     f1 ori (sequence partly withheld): f1 bacteriophage origin of replication; arrow indicates direction of (+) strand synthesis
   3669..3773    +  promoter       AmpR promoter: bla
   3775..4132    +  promoter       SV40 promoter: SV40 enhancer and early promoter
   4167..4961    +  CDS            NeoR/KanR: aminoglycoside phosphotransferase from Tn5; aph(3')-II (or nptII); confers resistance to neomycin, kanamycin, and G418 (Geneticin®)
   4982..5134    +  CDS            ble (fragment): BLE_KLEPN - Experimental evidence at protein level: Swiss-Prot protein existence level 1. Binding protein with a strong affinity to the bleomycin family of antibiotics. Binds to CL990; an antimitotic-antibiotic compound. From Klebsiella pneumoniae.
   5193..5240    +  polyA_signal   HSV TK poly(A) signal: herpes simplex virus thymidine kinase polyadenylation signal (Cole and Stacy, 1985)
   5331..5347    -  polyA_signal   bGH poly(A) signal (fragment): bovine growth hormone polyadenylation signal
>Addgene plasmid #229805 | mouse Capping Protein Alpha2 EGFP | addgene full sequence | sequence record 456145 | Addgene NGS Result
TTGAGATCCTTTTTTTCTGCGCGTAATCTGCTGCTTGCAAACAAAAAAACCACCGCTACCAGCGGTGGTT
TGTTTGCCGGATCAAGAGCTACCAACTCTTTTTCCGAAGGTAACTGGCTTCAGCAGAGCGCAGATACCAA
ATACTGTTCTTCTAGTGTAGCCGTAGTTAGGCCACCACTTCAAGAACTCTGTAGCACCGCCTACATACCT
CGCTCTGCTAATCCTGTTACCAGTGGCTGCTGCCAGTGGCGATAAGTCGTGTCTTACCGGGTTGGACTCA
AGACGATAGTTACCGGATAAGGCGCAGCGGTCGGGCTGAACGGGGGGTTCGTGCACACAGCCCAGCTTGG
AGCGAACGACCTACACCGAACTGAGATACCTACAGCGTGAGCTATGAGAAAGCGCCACGCTTCCCGAAGG
GAGAAAGGCGGACAGGTATCCGGTAAGCGGCAGGGTCGGAACAGGAGAGCGCACGAGGGAGCTTCCAGGG
GGAAACGCCTGGTATCTTTATAGTCCTGTCGGGTTTCGCCACCTCTGACTTGAGCGTCGATTTTTGTGAT
GCTCGTCAGGGGGGCGGAGCCTATGGAAAAACGCCAGCAACGCGGCCTTTTTACGGTTCCTGGCCTTTTG
CTGGCCTTTTGCTCACATGTTCTTTCCTGCGTTATCCCCTGATTCTGTGGATAACCGTATTACCGCCATG
CATTAGTTATTAATAGTAATCAATTACGGGGTCATTAGTTCATAGCCCATATATGGAGTTCCGCGTTACA
TAACTTACGGTAAATGGCCCGCCTGGCTGACCGCCCAACGACCCCCGCCCATTGACGTCAATAATGACGT
ATGTTCCCATAGTAACGCCAATAGGGACTTTCCATTGACGTCAATGGGTGGAGTATTTACGGTAAACTGC
CCACTTGGCAGTACATCAAGTGTATCATATGCCAAGTACGCCCCCTATTGACGTCAATGACGGTAAATGG
CCCGCCTGGCATTATGCCCAGTACATGACCTTATGGGACTTTCCTACTTGGCAGTACATCTACGTATTAG
TCATCGCTATTACCATGGTGATGCGGTTTTGGCAGTACATCAATGGGCGTGGATAGCGGTTTGACTCACG
GGGATTTCCAAGTCTCCACCCCATTGACGTCAATGGGAGTTTGTTTTGGCACCAAAATCAACGGGACTTT
CCAAAATGTCGTAACAACTCCGCCCCATTGACGCAAATGGGCGGTAGGCGTGTACGGTGGGAGGTCTATA
TAAGCAGAGCTGGTTTAGTGAACCGTCAGATCCGCTAGCGCTACCGGTCGCCACCATGGTGAGCAAGGGC
GAGGAGCTGTTCACCGGGGTGGTGCCCATCCTGGTCGAGCTGGACGGCGACGTAAACGGCCACAAGTTCA
GCGTGTCCGGCGAGGGCGAGGGCGATGCCACCTACGGCAAGCTGACCCTGAAGTTCATCTGCACCACCGG
CAAGCTGCCCGTGCCCTGGCCCACCCTCGTGACCACCCTGACCTACGGCGTGCAGTGCTTCAGCCGCTAC
CCCGACCACATGAAGCAGCACGACTTCTTCAAGTCCGCCATGCCCGAAGGCTACGTCCAGGAGCGCACCA
TCTTCTTCAAGGACGACGGCAACTACAAGACCCGCGCCGAGGTGAAGTTCGAGGGCGACACCCTGGTGAA
CCGCATCGAGCTGAAGGGCATCGACTTCAAGGAGGACGGCAACATCCTGGGGCACAAGCTGGAGTACAAC
TACAACAGCCACAACGTCTATATCATGGCCGACAAGCAGAAGAACGGCATCAAGGTGAACTTCAAGATCC
GCCACAACATCGAGGACGGCAGCGTGCAGCTCGCCGACCACTACCAGCAGAACACCCCCATCGGCGACGG
CCCCGTGCTGCTGCCCGACAACCACTACCTGAGCACCCAGTCCGCCCTGAGCAAAGACCCCAACGAGAAG
CGCGATCACATGGTCCTGCTGGAGTTCGTGACCGCCGCCGGGATCACTCTCGGCATGGACGAGCTGTACA
AGTCCGGACTCAGATCTCGAGCTATGGCGGATCTGGAGGAGCAGTTGTCCGATGAGGAGAAGGTTCGTAT
AGCAGCAAAATTCATCATTCACGCCCCTCCTGGAGAATTTAATGAGGTTTTTAATGATGTTCGACTATTG
CTTAATAATGATAATCTTCTCAGGGAAGGAGCCGCACATGCATTTGCACAGTATAACCTGGACCAGTTTA
CACCAGTAAAAATTGAAGGCTATGAAGATCAGGTTTTGATAACAGAACATGGAGACTTGGGAAATGGAAA
ATTTTTGGATCCAAAAAACAGAATCTGTTTCAAATTTGATCATTTAAGAAAGGAAGCAACTGATCCAAGG
CCCTACGAAGCAGAAAATGCCATTGAATCCTGGAGAACTTCAGTAGAAACTGCACTGCGAGCTTATGTAA
AAGAGCATTATCCGAATGGGGTCTGCACTGTGTATGGCAAAAAAGTAGATGGGCAGCAAACCATTATTGC
ATGCATAGAAAGCCATCAGTTTCAAGCAAAAAACTTTTGGAATGGTCGTTGGAGGTCAGAGTGGAAGTTT
ACAGTCACTCCTTCCACCACACAGGTGGTTGGCATTTTGAAAATTCAGGTTCATTATTATGAAGATGGTA
ATGTTCAGCTAGTGAGTCATAAAGATATACAAGATTCCCTCACAGTATCTAATGAGGTGCAAACAGCAAA
AGAATTTATAAAGATTGTAGAAGCTGCAGAAAATGAATACCAGACTGCCATCAGTGAGAATTATCAGACG
ATGTCGGACACTACCTTCAAAGCCTTACGTCGACAGTTGCCAGTGACACGTACTAAGATCGACTGGAACA
AGATCCTTAGCTACAAGATTGGCAAAGAGATGCAGAATGCATAAGGTACCGCGGGCCCGGGATCCACCGG
ATCTAGATAACTGATCATAATCAGCCATACCACATTTGTAGAGGTTTTACTTGCTTTAAAAAACCTCCCA
CACCTCCCCCTGAACCTGAAACATAAAATGAATGCAATTGTTGTTGTTAACTTGTTTATTGCAGCTTATA
ATGGTTACAAATAAAGCAATAGCATCACAAATTTCACAAATAAAGCATTTTTTTCACTGCATTCTAGTTG
TGGTTTGTCCAAACTCATCAATGTATCTTAACGCGTAAATTGTAAGCGTTAATATTTTGTTAAAATTCGC
GTTAAATTTTTGTTAAATCAGCTCATTTTTTAACCAATAGGCCGAAATCGGCAAAATCCCTTATAAATCA
AAAGAATAGACCGAGATAGGGT
[37 nt withheld, positions 3313-3349]
AAAGAACGTGGACTCCAACGTCAAAGG
[49 nt withheld, positions 3377-3425]
T
[91 nt withheld, positions 3427-3517]
G
[124 nt withheld, positions 3519-3642]
CAGGTGGCACTTTTCGGGGAAATGTGCGCGGAACCCCTATTTGTTTATTTTTCTAAATACATTCAAATAT
GTATCCGCTCATGAGACAATAACCCTGATAAATGCTTCAATAATATTGAAAAAGGAAGAGTCCTGAGGCG
GAAAGAACCAGCTGTGGAATGTGTGTCAGTTAGGGTGTGGAAAGTCCCCAGGCTCCCCAGCAGGCAGAAG
TATGCAAAGCATGCATCTCAATTAGTCAGCAACCAGGTGTGGAAAGTCCCCAGGCTCCCCAGCAGGCAGA
AGTATGCAAAGCATGCATCTCAATTAGTCAGCAACCATAGTCCCGCCCCTAACTCCGCCCATCCCGCCCC
TAACTCCGCCCAGTTCCGCCCATTCTCCGCCCCATGGCTGACTAATTTTTTTTATTTATGCAGAGGCCGA
GGCCGCCTCGGCCTCTGAGCTATTCCAGAAGTAGTGAGGAGGCTTTTTTGGAGGCCTAGGCTTTTGCAAA
GATCGATCAAGAGACAGGATGAGGATCGTTTCGCATGATTGAACAAGATGGATTGCACGCAGGTTCTCCG
GCCGCTTGGGTGGAGAGGCTATTCGGCTATGACTGGGCACAACAGACAATCGGCTGCTCTGATGCCGCCG
TGTTCCGGCTGTCAGCGCAGGGGCGCCCGGTTCTTTTTGTCAAGACCGACCTGTCCGGTGCCCTGAATGA
ACTGCAAGACGAGGCAGCGCGGCTATCGTGGCTGGCCACGACGGGCGTTCCTTGCGCAGCTGTGCTCGAC
GTTGTCACTGAAGCGGGAAGGGACTGGCTGCTATTGGGCGAAGTGCCGGGGCAGGATCTCCTGTCATCTC
ACCTTGCTCCTGCCGAGAAAGTATCCATCATGGCTGATGCAATGCGGCGGCTGCATACGCTTGATCCGGC
TACCTGCCCATTCGACCACCAAGCGAAACATCGCATCGAGCGAGCACGTACTCGGATGGAAGCCGGTCTT
GTCGATCAGGATGATCTGGACGAAGAGCATCAGGGGCTCGCGCCAGCCGAACTGTTCGCCAGGCTCAAGG
CGAGCATGCCCGACGGCGAGGATCTCGTCGTGACCCATGGCGATGCCTGCTTGCCGAATATCATGGTGGA
AAATGGCCGCTTTTCTGGATTCATCGACTGTGGCCGGCTGGGTGTGGCGGACCGCTATCAGGACATAGCG
TTGGCTACCCGTGATATTGCTGAAGAGCTTGGCGGCGAATGGGCTGACCGCTTCCTCGTGCTTTACGGTA
TCGCCGCTCCCGATTCGCAGCGCATCGCCTTCTATCGCCTTCTTGACGAGTTCTTCTGAGCGGGACTCTG
GGGTTCGAAATGACCGACCAAGCGACGCCCAACCTGCCATCACGAGATTTCGATTCCACCGCCGCCTTCT
ATGAAAGGTTGGGCTTCGGAATCGTTTTCCGGGACGCCGGCTGGATGATCCTCCAGCGCGGGGATCTCAT
GCTGGAGTTCTTCGCCCACCCTAGGGGGAGGCTAACTGAAACACGGAAGGAGACAATACCGGAAGGAACC
CGCGCTATGACGGCAATAAAAAGACAGAATAAAACGCACGGTGTTGGGTCGTTTGTTCATAAACGCGGGG
TTCGGTCCCAGGGCTGGCACTCTGTCGATACCCCACCGAGACCCCATTGGGGCCAATACGCCCGCGTTTC
TTCCTTTTCCCCACCCCACCCCCCAAGTTCGGGTGAAGGCCCAGGGCTCGCAGCCAACGTCGGGGCGGCA
GGCCCTGCCATAGCCTCAGGTTACTCATATATACTTTAGATTGATTTAAAACTTCATTTTTAATTTAAAA
GGATCTAGGTGAAGATCCTTTTTGATAATCTCATGACCAAAATCCCTTAACGTGAGTTTTCGTTCCACTG
AGCGTCAGACCCCGTAGAAAAGATCAAAGGATCTTC
